>Addgene plasmid #171364 | pFTK092 | addgene full sequence | sequence record 345500 | Addgene NGS Result
TCTGTGAAGACAACAGAGAATTCGCATGCGGAGAAGAGCATTGCATTTTGGGGCTGCGCGTGCCTACTTC
CAGGACATTTGTATATGGGTCCTTTTCTCTTTGTTTGTCCATTTTGTATGCTGCTGTCCGGGTTCTTTCT
TTCCTCCCTGTCTTTGTATCTTAGTCTATACATAATCCCATAATTCTGCGGTTTGCTACTCTTGGGTTAC
ATTTTAATTACCGAATATGAATACCAGATTGATATTTTACATTTGGAAGCGTTGTTTTTATTTTAAAAGG
TATAAAATGAATGGCTAGAGTAAATCCAACACTGAAGGGGAACAGGTGCAGCCTAGAAATCGAACGAACC
AAGATGTCTGTCATTGGAGCTATGATGAAAAGAATTGCTATGAAAAACGAATGGAACAGCAGCACTTGGA
GAGAACACAAGACTCAGATACCGTTGCATCGAGACGCTTGTGTTGTCTTCTGCACGAAGTGGTTTAAACT
ATCAGTGTTTGACAGGATATATTGGCGGGTAAACCTAAGAGAAAAGAGCGTTTATTAGAATAATCGGATA
TTTAAAAGGGCGTGAAAAGGTTTATCCGTTCGTCCATTTGTATGTGCATGCCAACCACAGGGTTCCCCAG
ATCAGGCGCTGGCTGCTGAACCCCCAGCCGGAACTGACCCCACAAGGCCCTAGCGTTTGCAATGCACCAG
GTCATCATTGACCCAGGCGTGTTCCACCAGGCCGCTGCCTCGCAACTCTTCGCAGGCTTCGCCGACCTGC
TCGCGCCACTTCTTCACGCGGGTGGAATCCGATCCGCACATGAGGCGGAAGGTTTCCAGCTTGAGCGGGT
ACGGCTCCCGGTGCGAGCTGAAATAGTCGAACATCCGTCGGGCCGTCGGCGACAGCTTGCGGTACTTCTC
CCATATGAATTTCGTGTAGTGGTCGCCAGCAAACAGCACGACGATTTCCTCGTCGATCAGGACCTGGCAA
CGGGACGTTTTCTTGCCACGGTCCAGGACGCGGAAGCGGTGCAGCAGCGACACCGATTCCAGGTGCCCAA
CGCGGTCGGACGTGAAGCCCATCGCCGTCGCCTGTAGGCGCGACAGGCATTCCTCGGCCTTCGTGTAATA
CCGGCCATTGATCGACCAGCCCAGGTCCTGGCAAAGCTCGTAGAACGTGAAGGTGATCGGCTCGCCGATA
GGGGTGCGCTTCGCGTACTCCAACACCTGCTGCCACACCAGTTCGTCATCGTCGGCCCGCAGCTCGACGC
CGGTGTAGGTGATCTTCACGTCCTTGTTGACGTGGAAAATGACCTTGTTTTGCAGCGCCTCGCGCGGGAT
TTTCTTGTTGCGCGTGGTGAACAGGGCAGAGCGGGCCGTGTCGTTTGGCATCGCTCGCATCGTGTCCGGC
CACGGCGCAATATCGAACAAGGAAAGCTGCATTTCCTTGATCTGCTGCTTCGTGTGTTTCAGCAACGCGG
CCTGCTTGGCCTCGCTGACCTGTTTTGCCAGGTCCTCGCCGGCGGTTTTTCGCTTCTTGGTCGTCATAGT
TCCTCGCGTGTCGATGGTCATCGACTTCGCCAAACCTGCCGCCTCCTGTTCAAGACGACGCGAACGCTCC
ACGGCGGCCGATGGCGCGGGCAGGGCAGGGGGAGCCAGTTGCACGCTGTCGCGCTCGATCTTGGCCGTAG
CTTGCTGGACCATCGAGCCGACGGACTGGAAGGTTTCGCGGGGCGCACGCATGACGGTGCGGCTTGCGAT
GGTTTCGGCATCCTCGGCGGAAAACCCCGCGTCGATCAGTTCTTGCCTGTATGCCTTCCGGTCAAACGTC
CGATTCATTCACCCTCCTTGCGGGATTGCCCCGACTCACGCCGGGGCAATGTGCCCTTATTCCTGATTTG
ACCCGCCTGGTGCCTTGGTGTCCAGATAATCCACCTTATCGGCAATGAAGTCGGTCCCGTAGACCGTCTG
GCCGTCCTTCTCGTACTTGGTATTCCGAATCTTGCCCTGCACGAATACCAGCGACCCCTTGCCCAAATAC
TTGCCGTGGGCCTCGGCCTGAGAGCCAAAACACTTGATGCGGAAGAAGTCGGTGCGCTCCTGCTTGTCGC
CGGCATCGTTGCGCCACATCTAGGATCTGCCAGGAACCGTAAAAAGGCCGCGTTGCTGGCGTTTTTCCAT
AGGCTCCGCCCCCCTGACGAGCATCACAAAAATCGACGCTCAAGTCAGAGGTGGCGAAACCCGACAGGAC
TATAAAGATACCAGGCGTTTCCCCCTGGAAGCTCCCTCGTGCGCTCTCCTGTTCCGACCCTGCCGCTTAC
CGGATACCTGTCCGCCTTTCTCCCTTCGGGAAGCGTGGCGCTTTCTCATAGCTCACGCTGTAGGTATCTC
AGTTCGGTGTAGGTCGTTCGCTCCAAGCTGGGCTGTGTGCACGAACCCCCCGTTCAGCCCGACCGCTGCG
CCTTATCCGGTAACTATCGTCTTGAGTCCAACCCGGTAAGACACGACTTATCGCCACTGGCAGCAGCCAC
TGGTAACAGGATTAGCAGAGCGAGGTATGTAGGCGGTGCTACAGAGTTCTTGAAGTGGTGGCCTAACTAC
GGCTACACTAGAAGAACAGTATTTGGTATCTGCGCTCTGCTGAAGCCAGTTACCTTCGGAAAAAGAGTTG
GTAGCTCTTGATCCGGCAAACAAACCACCGCTGGTAGCGGTGGTTTTTTTGTTTGCAAGCAGCAGATTAC
GCGCAGAAAAAAAGGATCTCAAGAAGATCCTTTGATCTTTTCTACGGGGTCTGACGCTCAGTGGAACGAA
AACTCACGTTAAGGGATTTTGGTCATGAGATTATCAAAAAGGATCTTCACCTAGATCCTTTTAAATTAAA
AATGAAGTTTTAAATCAATCTAAAGTATATATGAGTAAACTTGGTCTGACAGTTACCAATGCTTAATCAG
TGAGGCACCTATCTCAGCGATCTGTCTATTTCGTTCATCCATAGTTGCCTGACTCCCCGTCGTGTAGATA
ACTACGATACGGGAGGGCTTACCATCTGGCCCCAGTGCTGCAATGATACCGCGAGAACCACGCTCACCGG
CTCCAGATTTATCAGCAATAAACCAGCCAGCCGGAAGGGCCGAGCGCAGAAGTGGTCCTGCAACTTTATC
CGCCTCCATCCAGTCTATTAATTGTTGCCGGGAAGCTAGAGTAAGTAGTTCGCCAGTTAATAGTTTGCGC
AACGTTGTTGCCATTGCTACAGGCATCGTGGTGTCACGCTCGTCGTTTGGTATGGCTTCATTCAGCTCCG
GTTCCCAACGATCAAGGCGAGTTACATGATCCCCCATGTTGTGCAAAAAAGCGGTTAGCTCCTTCGGTCC
TCCGATCGTTGTCAGAAGTAAGTTGGCCGCAGTGTTATCACTCATGGTTATGGCAGCACTGCATAATTCT
CTTACTGTCATGCCATCCGTAAGATGCTTTTCTGTGACTGGTGAGTACTCAACCAAGTCATTCTGAGAAT
AGTGTATGCGGCGACCGAGTTGCTCTTGCCCGGCGTCAATACGGGATAATACCGCGCCACATAGCAGAAC
TTTAAAAGTGCTCATCATTGGAAAACGTTCTTCGGGGCGAAAACTCTCAAGGATCTTACCGCTGTTGAGA
TCCAGTTCGATGTAACCCACTCGTGCACCCAACTGATCTTCAGCATCTTTTACTTTCACCAGCGTTTCTG
GGTGAGCAAAAACAGGAAGGCAAAATGCCGCAAAAAAGGGAATAAGGGCGACACGGAAATGTTGAATACT
CATACTCTTCCTTTTTCAATATTATTGAAGCATTTATCAAGGTTATTGTCTCATGAGCGGATACATATTT
GAATGTATTTAGAAAAATAAACAAATAGGGGTTCCGCGCACGAATTGGCCAGCGCTGCCATTTTTGGGGT
GAGGCCGTTCGCGGCCGAGGGGCGCAGCCCCTGGGGGGATGGGAGGCCCGCGTTAGCGGGCCGGGAGGGT
TCGAGAAGGGGGGGCACCCCCCTTCGGCGTGCGCGGTCACGCGCACAGGGCGCAGCCCTGGTTAAAAACA
AGGTTTATAAATATTGGTTTAAAAGCAGGTTAAAAGACAGGTTAGCGGTGGCCGAAAAACGGGCGGAAAC
CCTTGCAAATGCTGGATTTTCTGCCTGTGGACAGCCCCTCAAATGTCAATAGGTGCGCCCCTCATCTGTC
AGCACTCTGCCCCTCAAGTGTCAAGGATCGCGCCCCTCATCTGTCAGTAGTCGCGCCCCTCAAGTGTCAA
TACCGCAGGGCACTTATCCCCAGGCTTGTCCACATCATCTGTGGGAAACTCGCGTAAAATCAGGCGTTTT
CGCCGATTTGCGAGGCTGGCCAGCTCCACGTCGCCGGCCGAAATCGAGCCTGCCCCTCATCTGTCAACGC
CGCGCCGGGTGAGTCGGCCCCTCAAGTGTCAACGTCCGCCCCTCATCTGTCAGTGAGGGCCAAGTTTTCC
GCGAGGTATCCACAACGCCGGCGGCCGCGGTGTCTCGCACACGGCTTCGACGGCGTTTCTGGCGCGTTTG
CAGGGCCATAGACGGCCGCCAGCCCAGCGGCGAGGGCAACCAGCCCGGTGAGCGTCGCAAAGGAGATCCT
GATCTGACTGATGGGCTGCCTGTATCGAGTGGTGATTTTGTGCCGAGCTGCCGGTCGGGGAGCTGTTGGC
TGGCTGGTGGCAGGATATATTGTGGTGTAAACAAATTGACGCTTAGACAACTTAATAACACATTGCGGAC
GTTTTTAATGTACTGGGGTGGATGCAGTGGGCCCCAC
Features (pLannotate 1.2.2; 8 found; start..end, strand, type, name):
    500..524     +  misc_feature   RB T-DNA repeat: right border repeat from nopaline C58 T-DNA
    636..656     -  CDS            TetR (fragment): tetracycline resistance regulatory protein; tetR
    683..1828    -  CDS            trfA: TRFA_ECOLX - Experimental evidence at protein level: Swiss-Prot protein existence level 1. Also involved in plasmid copy number control, promoting intermolecular coupling of protein bound iterons at oriV, which inhibits replication initiation. From Escherichia coli.
   2164..2752    -  rep_origin     ori: high-copy-number ColE1/pMB1/pBR322/pUC origin of replication
   2923..3783    -  CDS            AmpR: β-lactamase; bla; confers resistance to ampicillin, carbenicillin, and related antibiotics
   3784..3888    -  promoter       AmpR promoter: bla
   3975..4606    -  rep_origin     oriV: incP origin of replication
   4698..4722    +  misc_feature   LB T-DNA repeat: left border repeat from nopaline C58 T-DNA
