[The description below was written by a language model from this plasmid's Addgene catalogue record and pLannotate feature annotations shown in this document.]
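Description:
pFTK092 is a Level 1 (LVL1) vector part from the Fungal Modular Cloning ToolKit, a Golden Gate/MoClo-style system for assembling genetic constructs for filamentous fungi. It is built on the pICH47772 backbone, one of the standard MoClo Level 1 acceptor vectors, and is catalogued under bacterial expression, yeast expression and synthetic biology. The 4,797 nt sequence is maintained in E. coli at high copy through a ColE1/pUC-type origin and selected with ampicillin via the β-lactamase gene and its native promoter. The backbone also retains its binary-vector heritage: an incP oriV origin together with the trfA replication initiator gene, which allow broad-host-range replication, and nopaline-type left and right T-DNA border repeats that flank the cloning position. A short TetR fragment is annotated as well and appears to be a backbone remnant.

The insert is the 3' flanking region of pks17 (Pc21g16000), a Penicillium rubens polyketide synthase gene involved in conidial pigment biosynthesis. The automated feature table does not annotate this fungal segment, which most likely occupies the unannotated stretch spanning the sequence junction between the left and right border repeats. No promoter, coding sequence or fungal selection marker is recorded, consistent with the insert being a homology arm rather than an expression unit. Such a part would typically be combined in a higher-level assembly with a matching 5' flank and one or more transcription units, directing integration at the pks17 locus by homologous recombination. Disruption of a pigment gene would be expected to change spore colour, giving a visual indication of correct targeting, though the record does not state this use explicitly. The restriction sites used for cloning are also not given.
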