Addgene plasmid #171364: pFTK092
Purpose: Vector part (LVL1) from the Fungal Modular Cloning ToolKit.
Depositing lab: Arnold Driessen. Depositing organization: University of Groningen. Publication: Modular Synthetic Biology Toolkit for Filamentous Fungi. Mozsik L, Pohl C, Meyer V, Bovenberg RAL, Nygard Y, Driessen AJM. ACS Synth Biol. 2021 Nov 2. doi: 10.1021/acssynbio.1c00260. PubMed 34726388.
Backbone
  Vector backbone: pICH47772
  Vector type: Bacterial Expression, Yeast Expression, Synthetic Biology
Growth in bacteria
  Bacterial resistance: Ampicillin, 100 μg/mL
  Growth temperature: 37°C
  Growth strain: DH5alpha
  Copy number: High Copy
Gene/Insert
  Gene/Insert name: 3'flanking region - pks17 Pc21g16000 (conidial pigment biosynthesis) P. rubens
  Species: Penicillium, Aspergillus, or other fungal sources
  Mutation: n/a
  Cloning method: Restriction Enzyme; 5′ cloning site Unknown (unknown if destroyed)
Terms and licenses: Academic/Nonprofit Terms; Industry Terms: Not Available to Industry
How to cite: pFTK092 was a gift from Arnold Driessen (Addgene plasmid # 171364 ; http://n2t.net/addgene:171364 ; RRID:Addgene_171364)
